>Addgene plasmid #163222 | A0A0A8UQ43 | addgene full sequence | sequence record 354442 | Addgene NGS Result
TAATACGACTCACTATAGGGGAATTGTGAGCGGATAACAATTCCCCTCTAGAAATAATTTTGTTTAACTT
TAAGAAGGAGATATACATATGGACGAGTACACGAGCACACAATCTTTCTACAAGAAGGCTAAGACAGTTC
TTAGTCCCGACGTTTTCTCTTTCATCGACGGTGGAAGTCTTGATGAGCTGGCTCTAAAGAGGAACAGAGA
GACATTTTCTAAGGTTTTGATTTCTCCTCGTGTTCTGAGAGGAGTGAACAAGTCTACCACTCAAGTGAAA
TTGTTCGACCACACACACTCTGCTCCAGTTCTAATAGCCCCAGCCGCATATCAATCCTTGCTGTCTTCCA
AGGGCGAGCTAGATATGCTGGAAGCTGCCAACCAATTCAATACAACTATGATTCTATCCATGTTCTCAAG
TATTGATTACACTTTGATCGCACGAAACAAGAAGGTCCCAGTTTGGAGCCAGATGTATTTTCTCAAGGAC
AGGGGAATCAATAAGAACTTTATACAATGGATGGAAGAATTAAACTTTGACGCACTTGTTGTTACTGTTG
ATGCACCAGTCTATGCAAAGAAAGAGAGAGAAAGGTCCCAACCTCTCAGATTCCCAGAGAACACCTCTTT
CCCACATCTTAAGAAAATCGGGATCCCATTTGAAGAGTGTTTGAAGACTAAACGACATCTTTCCACGCTG
TTAGACCATTCAATTTCATGGGACGACTTGGACTGGCTAGCTGGGGTGACGAAGCTCCCTATCATCCTAA
AAGGAATAATTGATCCAAGAGACACTGAGATAGCACTCACATATCCCAACGTTAAAGGAATCGTGATCTC
GAATCACGGTGGCCGACAGTTAGATAGCTCCATTGCTCCTCTTGAGGTGATGCACAAACACAGAGAGAAG
GCCGGGAATAAAGTCAAGCTCTTCTTGGATGGTGGCATCGCACGTGGGTCTGACATATTCAAAGCTCTCG
CTTTGGGTGCAGATGCAACCTTGACTGGGAGAACTGCTTTGTGGGCATTATCCATCGGCGGCTCTGCTGG
GGTTTTCCACGCATTATCGATCTTGCAGCAGGAGCTCCAAGAAACTATGATCCTTTCAGGTTGCAGCACC
ATAAAGGATATTACAAGCGACTACTTGGCTTGTAAAGGCGATACGGCAGCAGCTCTGGAACACCACCATC
ACCACCACCACCACCACCACTGAGATCCGGCTGCTAACAAAGCCCGAAAGGAAGCTGAGTTGGCTGCTGC
CACCGCTGAGCAATAACTAGCATAACCCCTTGGGGCCTCTAAACGGGTCTTGAGGGGTTTTTTGCTGAAA
GGAGGAACTATATCCGGATTGGCGAATGGG
[124 nt withheld, positions 1361-1484]
C
[91 nt withheld, positions 1486-1576]
A
[49 nt withheld, positions 1578-1626]
CCTTTGACGTTGGAGTCCACGTTCTTT
[37 nt withheld, positions 1654-1690]
ACCCTATCTCGGTCTATTCTTTTGATTTATAAGGGATTTTGCCGATTTCGGCCTATTGGTTAAAAAATGA
GCTGATTTAACAAAAATTTAACGCGAATTTTAACAAAATATTAACGCTTACAATTTAGGTGGCACTTTTC
GGGGAAATGTGCGCGGAACCCCTATTTGTTTATTTTTCTAAATACATTCAAATATGTATCCGCTCATGAG
ACAATAACCCTGATAAATGCTTCAATAATATTGAAAAAGGAAGAGTATGAGTATTCAACATTTCCGTGTC
GCCCTTATTCCCTTTTTTGCGGCATTTTGCCTTCCTGTTTTTGCTCACCCAGAAACGCTGGTGAAAGTAA
AAGATGCTGAAGATCAGTTGGGTGCACGAGTGGGTTACATCGAACTGGATCTCAACAGCGGTAAGATCCT
TGAGAGTTTTCGCCCCGAAGAACGTTTTCCAATGATGAGCACTTTTAAAGTTCTGCTATGTGGCGCGGTA
TTATCCCGTATTGACGCCGGGCAAGAGCAACTCGGTCGCCGCATACACTATTCTCAGAATGACTTGGTTG
AGTACTCACCAGTCACAGAAAAGCATCTTACGGATGGCATGACAGTAAGAGAATTATGCAGTGCTGCCAT
AACCATGAGTGATAACACTGCGGCCAACTTACTTCTGACAACGATCGGAGGACCGAAGGAGCTAACCGCT
TTTTTGCACAACATGGGGGATCATGTAACTCGCCTTGATCGTTGGGAACCGGAGCTGAATGAAGCCATAC
CAAACGACGAGCGTGACACCACGATGCCTGCAGCAATGGCAACAACGTTGCGCAAACTATTAACTGGCGA
ACTACTTACTCTAGCTTCCCGGCAACAATTAATAGACTGGATGGAGGCGGATAAAGTTGCAGGACCACTT
CTGCGCTCGGCCCTTCCGGCTGGCTGGTTTATTGCTGATAAATCTGGAGCCGGTGAGCGTGGGTCTCGCG
GTATCATTGCAGCACTGGGGCCAGATGGTAAGCCCTCCCGTATCGTAGTTATCTACACGACGGGGAGTCA
GGCAACTATGGATGAACGAAATAGACAGATCGCTGAGATAGGTGCCTCACTGATTAAGCATTGGTAACTG
TCAGACCAAGTTTACTCATATATACTTTAGATTGATTTAAAACTTCATTTTTAATTTAAAAGGATCTAGG
TGAAGATCCTTTTTGATAATCTCATGACCAAAATCCCTTAACGTGAGTTTTCGTTCCACTGAGCGTCAGA
CCCCGTAGAAAAGATCAAAGGATCTTCTTGAGATCCTTTTTTTCTGCGCGTAATCTGCTGCTTGCAAACA
AAAAAACCACCGCTACCAGCGGTGGTTTGTTTGCCGGATCAAGAGCTACCAACTCTTTTTCCGAAGGTAA
CTGGCTTCAGCAGAGCGCAGATACCAAATACTGTCCTTCTAGTGTAGCCGTAGTTAGGCCACCACTTCAA
GAACTCTGTAGCACCGCCTACATACCTCGCTCTGCTAATCCTGTTACCAGTGGCTGCTGCCAGTGGCGAT
AAGTCGTGTCTTACCGGGTTGGACTCAAGACGATAGTTACCGGATAAGGCGCAGCGGTCGGGCTGAACGG
GGGGTTCGTGCACACAGCCCAGCTTGGAGCGAACGACCTACACCGAACTGAGATACCTACAGCGTGAGCT
ATGAGAAAGCGCCACGCTTCCCGAAGGGAGAAAGGCGGACAGGTATCCGGTAAGCGGCAGGGTCGGAACA
GGAGAGCGCACGAGGGAGCTTCCAGGGGGAAACGCCTGGTATCTTTATAGTCCTGTCGGGTTTCGCCACC
TCTGACTTGAGCGTCGATTTTTGTGATGCTCGTCAGGGGGGCGGAGCCTATGGAAAAACGCCAGCAACGC
GGCCTTTTTACGGTTCCTGGCCTTTTGCTGGCCTTTTGCTCACATGTTCTTTCCTGCGTTATCCCCTGAT
TCTGTGGATAACCGTATTACCGCCTTTGAGTGAGCTGATACCGCTCGCCGCAGCCGAACGACCGAGCGCA
GCGAGTCAGTGAGCGAGGAAGCGGAAGAGCGCCTGATGCGGTATTTTCTCCTTACGCATCTGTGCGGTAT
TTCACACCGCAATGGTGCACTCTCAGTACAATCTGCTCTGATGCCGCATAGTTAAGCCAGTATACACTCC
GCTATCGCTACGTGACTGGGTCATGGCTGCGCCCCGACACCCGCCAACACCCGCTGACGCGCCCTGACGG
GCTTGTCTGCTCCCGGCATCCGCTTACAGACAAGCTGTGACCGTCTCCGGGAGCTGCATGTGTCAGAGGT
TTTCACCGTCATCACCGAAACGCGCGAGGCAGCTGCGGTAAAGCTCATCAGCGTGGTCGTGAAGCGATTC
ACAGATGTCTGCCTGTTCATCCGCGTCCAGCTCGTTGAGTTTCTCCAGAAGCGTTAATGTCTGGCTTCTG
ATAAAGCGGGCCATGTTAAGGGCGGTTTTTTCCTGTTTGGTCACTGATGCCTCCGTGTAAGGGGGATTTC
TGTTCATGGGGGTAATGATACCGATGAAACGAGAGAGGATGCTCACGATACGGGTTACTGATGATGAACA
TGCCCGGTTACTGGAACGTTGTGAGGGTAAACAACTGGCGGTATGGATGCGGCGGGACCAGAGAAAAATC
ACTCAGGGTCAATGCCAGCGCTTCGTTAATACAGATGTAGGTGTTCCACAGGGTAGCCAGCAGCATCCTG
CGATGCAGATCCGGAACATAATGGTGCAGGGCGCTGACTTCCGCGTTTCCAGACTTTACGAAACACGGAA
ACCGAAGACCATTCATGTTGTTGCTCAGGTCGCAGACGTTTTGCAGCAGCAGTCGCTTCACGTTCGCTCG
CGTATCGGTGATTCATTCTGCTAACCAGTAAGGCAACCCCGCCAGCCTAGCCGGGTCCTCAACGACAGGA
GCACGATCATGCGCACCCGTGGGGCCGCCATGCCGGCGATAATGGCCTGCTTCTCGCCGAAACGTTTGGT
GGCGGGACCAGTGACGAAGGCTTGAGCGAGGGCGTGCAAGATTCCGAATACCGCAAGCGACAGGCCGATC
ATCGTCGCGCTCCAGCGAAAGCGGTCCTCGCCGAAAATGACCCAGAGCGCTGCCGGCACCTGTCCTACGA
GTTGCATGATAAAGAAGACAGTCATAAGTGCGGCGACGATAGTCATGCCCCGCGCCCACCGGAAGGAGCT
GACTGGGTTGAAGGCTCTCAAGGGCATCGGTCGAGATCCCGGTGCCTAATGAGTGAGCTAACTTACATTA
ATTGCGTTGCGCTCACTGCCCGCTTTCCAGTCGGGAAACCTGTCGTGCCAGCTGCATTAATGAATCGGCC
AACGCGCGGGGAGAGGCGGTTTGCGTATTGGGCGCCAGGGTGGTTTTTCTTTTCACCAGTGAGACGGGCA
ACAGCTGATTGCCCTTCACCGCCTGGCCCTGAGAGAGTTGCAGCAAGCGGTCCACGCTGGTTTGCCCCAG
CAGGCGAAAATCCTGTTTGATGGTGGTTAACGGCGGGATATAACATGAGCTGTCTTCGGTATCATCGTAT
CCCACTACCGAGATATCCGCACCAACGCGCAGCCCGGACTCGGTAATGGCGCGCATTGCGCCCAGCGCCA
TCTGATCGTTGGCAACCAGCATCGCAGTGGGAACGATGCCCTCATTCAGCATTTGCATGGTTTGTTGAAA
ACCGGACATGGCACTCCAGTCGCCTTCCCGTTCCGCTATCGGCTGAATTTGATTGCGAGTGAGATATTTA
TGCCAGCCAGCCAGACGCAGACGCGCCGAGACAGAACTTAATGGGCCCGCTAACAGCGCGATTTGCTGGT
GACCCAATGCGACCAGATGCTCCACGCCCAGTCGCGTACCGTCTTCATGGGAGAAAATAATACTGTTGAT
GGGTGTCTGGTCAGAGACATCAAGAAATAACGCCGGAACATTAGTGCAGGCAGCTTCCACAGCAATGGCA
TCCTGGTCATCCAGCGGATAGTTAATGATCAGCCCACTGACGCGTTGCGCGAGAAGATTGTGCACCGCCG
CTTTACAGGCTTCGACGCCGCTTCGTTCTACCATCGACACCACCACGCTGGCACCCAGTTGATCGGCGCG
AGATTTAATCGCCGCGACAATTTGCGACGGCGCGTGCAGGGCCAGACTGGAGGTGGCAACGCCAATCAGC
AACGACTGTTTGCCCGCCAGTTGTTGTGCCACGCGGTTGGGAATGTAATTCAGCTCCGCCATCGCCGCTT
CCACTTTTTCCCGCGTTTTCGCAGAAACGTGGCTGGCCTGGTTCACCACGCGGGAAACGGTCTGATAAGA
GACACCGGCATACTCTGCGACATCGTATAACGTTACTGGTTTCACATTCACCACCCTGAATTGACTCTCT
TCCGGGCGCTATCATGCCATACCGCGAAAGGTTTTGCGCCATTCGATGGTGTCCGGGATCTCGACGCTCT
CCCTTATGCGACTCCTGCATTAGGAAGCAGCCCAGTAGTAGGTTGAGGCCGTTGAGCACCGCCGCCGCAA
GGAATGGTGCATGCAAGGAGATGGCGCCCAACAGTCCCCCGGCCACGGGGCCTGCCACCATACCCACGCC
GAAACAAGCGCTCATGAGCCCGAAGTGGCGAGCCCGATCTTCCCCATCGGTGATGTCGGCGATATAGGCG
CCAGCAACCGCACCTGTGGCGCCGGTGATGCCGGCCACGATGCGTCCGGCGTAGAGGATCGAGATCTCGA
TCCCGCGAAAT
Features (pLannotate 1.2.2; 18 found; start..end, strand, type, name):
      1..19      +  promoter       T7 promoter: promoter for bacteriophage T7 RNA polymerase
     20..44      +  protein_bind   lac operator: The lac repressor binds to the lac operator to inhibit transcription in E. coli. This inhibition can be relieved by adding lactose or isopropyl-β-D-thiogalactopyranoside (IPTG). lac repressor encoded by lacI
     59..81      +  RBS            RBS: efficient ribosome binding site from bacteriophage T7 gene 10 (Olins and Rangwala, 1989)
   1181..1207    +  CDS            9xHis: 9xHis affinity tag
   1220..1269    +  CDS            SET1 (fragment): solubility-enhancement tag derived from T7 phage gene 10B
   1277..1324    +  terminator     T7 terminator: transcription terminator for bacteriophage T7 RNA polymerase
   1361..1789    +  rep_origin     f1 ori (sequence partly withheld): f1 bacteriophage origin of replication; arrow indicates direction of (+) strand synthesis
   1842..1946    +  promoter       AmpR promoter: bla
   1947..2807    +  CDS            AmpR: β-lactamase; bla; confers resistance to ampicillin, carbenicillin, and related antibiotics
   2978..3566    +  rep_origin     ori: high-copy-number ColE1/pMB1/pBR322/pUC origin of replication
   3752..3891    -  misc_feature   bom: basis of mobility region from pBR322
   3993..4184    -  CDS            rop: Rop protein, which maintains plasmids at low copy number; rop
   4201..4581    +  CDS            YPB1_ECOLX: Protein predicted: Swiss-Prot protein existence level 4. From Escherichia coli.
   4653..4944    -  CDS            TcR (fragment): tetracycline efflux protein; tet; confers resistance to tetracycline
   4959..4980    -  protein_bind   CAP binding site: CAP binding activates transcription in the presence of cAMP. E. coli catabolite activator protein
   4993..6075    -  CDS            lacI: lac repressor; lacI; The lac repressor binds to the lac operator to inhibit transcription in E. coli. This inhibition can be relieved by adding lactose or isopropyl-β-D-thiogalactopyranoside (IPTG).
   6076..6153    -  promoter       lacI promoter: lacI
   6161..6440    -  CDS            TcR (fragment): tetracycline efflux protein; tet; confers resistance to tetracycline
