[The description below was written by a language model from this plasmid's Addgene catalogue record and pLannotate feature annotations shown in this document.]
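Description:
A0A0A8UQ43 is a bacterial expression plasmid built on the pET21a(+) backbone for inducible production of a Legionella hackeliae protein annotated as a flavoprotein oxidoreductase; the construct is named after the protein's UniProt identifier. The coding sequence sits downstream of a T7 promoter with an adjacent lac operator and the strong phage T7 gene 10 ribosome binding site, and transcription ends at the T7 terminator. The plasmid also carries lacI under its own promoter, so the lac repressor keeps the cassette off until IPTG or lactose is added. Expression also requires a host that supplies T7 RNA polymerase. The insert itself is not annotated in the feature table, but it presumably occupies the unannotated stretch between the RBS and the C-terminal histidine tag.

The catalogue lists an N-terminal T7 tag and a C-terminal 10xHis tag on the backbone. The automated annotation detects a 9xHis match at the 3' end of the open reading frame, broadly consistent with the listed polyhistidine tag, but it does not call an N-terminal T7 tag, so that tag's presence cannot be confirmed from the table. A short fragment matched to a T7 gene 10B-derived solubility tag lies between the His tag and the terminator and is probably just backbone sequence.

Propagation in E. coli relies on a ColE1/pBR322-type origin with the bom and rop elements, and selection is by ampicillin resistance (β-lactamase). An f1 origin and remnant tetracycline-resistance fragments are carried over from the parental vector. The associated study experimentally tested enzyme functional annotations in the EC 1.1.3.15 class, so the plasmid is suited to recombinant expression, His-tag affinity purification and activity testing of this candidate oxidoreductase.
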