Addgene plasmid #163222: A0A0A8UQ43
Purpose: Inducible expression of UniProt identifier A0A0A8UQ43
Depositing lab: Martin Engqvist. Depositing organization: Chalmers University of Technology. Publication: Experimental and computational investigation of enzyme functional annotations uncovers misannotation in the EC 1.1.3.15 enzyme class. Rembeza E, Engqvist MKM. PLoS Comput Biol. 2021 Sep 23;17(9):e1009446. doi: 10.1371/journal.pcbi.1009446. eCollection 2021 Sep. PubMed 34555022.
Backbone
  Vector backbone: pET21a(+)
  Vector type: Bacterial Expression
Growth in bacteria
  Bacterial resistance: Ampicillin, 100 μg/mL
  Growth temperature: 37°C
  Growth strain: DH5alpha
  Copy number: High Copy
Gene/Insert
  Gene/Insert name: A0A0A8UQ43 (alt name: flavoprotein oxidoreductase)
  Species: Legionella hackeliae
  Promoter: T7
  Tag / fusion protein: T7 (N terminal on backbone); 10xHis (C terminal on backbone)
  Cloning method: Unknown
  Sequencing primers: 5′ T7; 3′ T7-term
Terms and licenses: Academic/Nonprofit Terms; Industry Terms: Not Available to Industry
Depositor comments: Insert name is a UniProt identifier
How to cite: A0A0A8UQ43 was a gift from Martin Engqvist (Addgene plasmid # 163222 ; http://n2t.net/addgene:163222 ; RRID:Addgene_163222)
