>Addgene plasmid #163222 | A0A0A8UQ43 | depositor partial sequence | sequence record 316318 | insert gene sequence
ATGGACGAGTACACGAGCACACAATCTTTCTACAAGAAGGCTAAGACAGTTCTTAGTCCCGACGTTTTCT
CTTTCATCGACGGTGGAAGTCTTGATGAGCTGGCTCTAAAGAGGAACAGAGAGACATTTTCTAAGGTTTT
GATTTCTCCTCGTGTTCTGAGAGGAGTGAACAAGTCTACCACTCAAGTGAAATTGTTCGACCACACACAC
TCTGCTCCAGTTCTAATAGCCCCAGCCGCATATCAATCCTTGCTGTCTTCCAAGGGCGAGCTAGATATGC
TGGAAGCTGCCAACCAATTCAATACAACTATGATTCTATCCATGTTCTCAAGTATTGATTACACTTTGAT
CGCACGAAACAAGAAGGTCCCAGTTTGGAGCCAGATGTATTTTCTCAAGGACAGGGGAATCAATAAGAAC
TTTATACAATGGATGGAAGAATTAAACTTTGACGCACTTGTTGTTACTGTTGATGCACCAGTCTATGCAA
AGAAAGAGAGAGAAAGGTCCCAACCTCTCAGATTCCCAGAGAACACCTCTTTCCCACATCTTAAGAAAAT
CGGGATCCCATTTGAAGAGTGTTTGAAGACTAAACGACATCTTTCCACGCTGTTAGACCATTCAATTTCA
TGGGACGACTTGGACTGGCTAGCTGGGGTGACGAAGCTCCCTATCATCCTAAAAGGAATAATTGATCCAA
GAGACACTGAGATAGCACTCACATATCCCAACGTTAAAGGAATCGTGATCTCGAATCACGGTGGCCGACA
GTTAGATAGCTCCATTGCTCCTCTTGAGGTGATGCACAAACACAGAGAGAAGGCCGGGAATAAAGTCAAG
CTCTTCTTGGATGGTGGCATCGCACGTGGGTCTGACATATTCAAAGCTCTCGCTTTGGGTGCAGATGCAA
CCTTGACTGGGAGAACTGCTTTGTGGGCATTATCCATCGGCGGCTCTGCTGGGGTTTTCCACGCATTATC
GATCTTGCAGCAGGAGCTCCAAGAAACTATGATCCTTTCAGGTTGCAGCACCATAAAGGATATTACAAGC
GACTACTTGGCTTGTAAAGGCGATACGGCAGCAGCTCTGGAACACCACCATCAC
